LOCUS       Exported 3906 bp ds-DNA circular SYN 12-MAY-2021
DEFINITION  sgRNA entry vector.
ACCESSION   .
VERSION     .
KEYWORDS    pWS082
SOURCE      synthetic DNA construct
  ORGANISM  synthetic DNA construct
REFERENCE   1 (bases 1 to 3906)
  TITLE     Ellis Lab Yeast CRISPR Plasmids
  JOURNAL   Unpublished
REFERENCE   2 (bases 1 to 3906)
  AUTHORS   .
  TITLE     Direct Submission
  JOURNAL   Exported May 12, 2021 from SnapGene Server 1.1.58
            http://www.snapgene.com
FEATURES             Location/Qualifiers
     source          1..3906
                     /organism="synthetic DNA construct"
                     /mol_type="other DNA"
     primer_bind     116..135
                     /label=pBR322ori-F
                     /note="pBR322 origin, forward primer"
     RBS             985..996
                     /note="strong bacterial ribosome binding site (Elowitz and
                     Leibler, 2000)"
     CDS             1003..1716
                     /codon_start=1
                     /product="GFP variant that folds robustly even when fused
                     to poorly folded proteins (Pedelacq et al., 2006)"
                     /label=superfolder GFP
                     /translation="MRKGEELFTGVVPILVELDGDVNGHKFSVRGEGEGDATNGKLTLK
                     FICTTGKLPVPWPTLVTTLTYGVQCFARYPDHMKQHDFFKSAMPEGYVQERTISFKDDG
                     TYKTRAEVKFEGDTLVNRIELKGIDFKEDGNILGHKLEYNFNSHNVYITADKQKNGIKA
                     NFKIRHNVEDGSVQLADHYQQNTPIGDGPVLLPDNHYLSTQSVLSKDPNEKRDHMVLLE
                     FVTAAGITHGMDELYK"
     terminator      1728..1799
                     /label=rrnB T1 terminator
                     /note="transcription terminator T1 from the E. coli rrnB
                     gene"
     terminator      1815..1842
                     /label=T7Te terminator
                     /note="phage T7 early transcription terminator"
     misc_RNA        1856..1931
                     /label=gRNA scaffold
                     /note="guide RNA scaffold for the Streptococcus pyogenes
                     CRISPR/Cas9 system"
     CDS             complement(2465..3325)
                     /codon_start=1
                     /gene="bla"
                     /product="beta-lactamase"
                     /label=AmpR
                     /note="confers resistance to ampicillin, carbenicillin, and
                     related antibiotics"
                     /translation="MSIQHFRVALIPFFAAFCLPVFAHPETLVKVKDAEDQLGARVGYI
                     ELDLNSGKILESFRPEERFPMMSTFKVLLCGAVLSRIDAGQEQLGRRIHYSQNDLVEYS
                     PVTEKHLTDGMTVRELCSAAITMSDNTAANLLLTTIGGPKELTAFLHNMGDHVTRLDRW
                     EPELNEAIPNDERDTTMPVAMATTLRKLLTGELLTLASRQQLIDWMEADKVAGPLLRSA
                     LPAGWFIADKSGAGERGSRGIIAALGPDGKPSRIVVIYTTGSQATMDERNRQIAEIGAS
                     LIKHW"
     primer_bind     3088..3107
                     /label=Amp-R
                     /note="Ampicillin resistance gene, reverse primer"
     promoter        complement(3326..3430)
                     /gene="bla"
                     /label=AmpR promoter
     rep_origin      3533..215
                     /direction=RIGHT
                     /label=ori
                     /note="high-copy-number ColE1/pMB1/pBR322/pUC origin of
                     replication"
ORIGIN
        1 gatacctaca gcgtgagcta tgagaaagcg ccacgcttcc cgaagggaga aaggcggaca
       61 ggtatccggt aagcggcagg gtcggaacag gagagcgcac gagggagctt ccagggggaa
      121 acgcctggta tctttatagt cctgtcgggt ttcgccacct ctgacttgag cgtcgatttt
      181 tgtgatgctc gtcagggggg cggagcctat ggaaaaacgc cagcaacgcg gcctttttac
      241 ggttcctggc cttttgctgg ccttttgctc acatgttctt tcctgcgtta tcccctgatt
      301 ctgtggataa ccgtgcggcc gcccctgata tcaacaacag aggacatatg ccctacctcc
      361 atgatctact gacgtccctg aggctgcaat tcatgtaatg gggcagtatc cgcggcaagt
      421 cctagtgcaa tggcggtttt ttaccctcgt tctgaagaag aggcgacgcg ggtgcggtca
      481 tcactaatgt ggaaattggt aagactctcg ggcctccgcc tttaggcggt gcttactctt
      541 tcataaaggg gctgttagtt atgcaacgat gtgcttcagt attacatttt ttgccttcaa
      601 cgccttgatt gttctatttt tgctaataat aaatctattt catcggacta aaagtccatt
      661 agttgtaagc ggatttagct cagttgggag agcgccagac tgaagaaaaa cttcggtcaa
      721 gtcatctgga ggtcctgtgt tcgatccaca gaattcgcag atggccggca tggtcccagc
      781 ctcctcgctg gcgccggctg ggcaacacct tcgggtggcg aatgggactt gagacggaaa
      841 gtgaaacgtg atttcatgcg tcattttgaa cattttgtaa atcttattta ataatgtgtg
      901 cggcaattca catttaattt atgaatgttt tcttaacatc gcggcaactc aagaaacggc
      961 aggttcggat cttagctact agagaaagag gagaaatact agatgcgtaa aggcgaagag
     1021 ctgttcactg gtgtcgtccc tattctggtg gaactggatg gtgatgtcaa cggtcataag
     1081 ttttccgtgc gtggcgaggg tgaaggtgac gcaactaatg gtaaactgac gctgaagttc
     1141 atctgtacta ctggtaaact gccggttcct tggccgactc tggtaacgac gctgacttat
     1201 ggtgttcagt gctttgctcg ttatccggac catatgaagc agcatgactt cttcaagtcc
     1261 gccatgccgg aaggctatgt gcaggaacgc acgatttcct ttaaggatga cggcacgtac
     1321 aaaacgcgtg cggaagtgaa atttgaaggc gataccctgg taaaccgcat tgagctgaaa
     1381 ggcattgact ttaaagagga cggcaatatc ctgggccata agctggaata caattttaac
     1441 agccacaatg tttacatcac cgccgataaa caaaaaaatg gcattaaagc gaattttaaa
     1501 attcgccaca acgtggagga tggcagcgtg cagctggctg atcactacca gcaaaacact
     1561 ccaatcggtg atggtcctgt tctgctgcca gacaatcact atctgagcac gcaaagcgtt
     1621 ctgtctaaag atccgaacga gaaacgcgat catatggttc tgctggagtt cgtaaccgca
     1681 gcgggcatca cgcatggtat ggatgaactg tacaaatgac caggcatcaa ataaaacgaa
     1741 aggctcagtc gaaagactgg gcctttcgtt ttatctgttg tttgtcggtg aacgctctct
     1801 actagagtca cactggctca ccttcgggtg ggcctttctg cgtttatacg tctcagtttt
     1861 agagctagaa atagcaagtt aaaataaggc tagtccgtta tcaacttgaa aaagtggcac
     1921 cgagtcggtg ctttttttat tttttgtcac tattgttatg taaaatgcca cctctgacag
     1981 tatggaacgc aaacttctgt ctagtggata gctggacatt ccaggcagtg cctctgccgc
     2041 cggacccctc tcgtgattgg gtagctggac atgcccttgt aagatataac aagagcctgc
     2101 ctgtctaatg atctcacggc gaaagtcggg gagacagcag cggctgcaga cattataccg
     2161 caacaacact aaggtgagat aactccgtac attgactacg cgttcctcta gaccttactt
     2221 gaccggatac agtgtctttg acacgtttat gggttacagc aatcacatcc aagactggct
     2281 atgcacgaag caactcttga gtgttaaaat gttgacccct gtatttggga tgcgggtagt
     2341 agatgagtgc aggatatcta cagcggccgc gattatcaaa aaggatcttc acctagatcc
     2401 ttttaaatta aaaatgaagt tttaaatcaa tctaaagtat atatgagtaa acttggtctg
     2461 acagttacca atgcttaatc agtgaggcac ctatctcagc gatctgtcta tttcgttcat
     2521 ccatagttgc ctgactcccc gtcgtgtaga taactacgat acgggagggc ttaccatctg
     2581 gccccagtgc tgcaatgata ccgcgggacc cacgctcacc ggctccagat ttatcagcaa
     2641 taaaccagcc agccggaagg gccgagcgca gaagtggtcc tgcaacttta tccgcctcca
     2701 tccagtctat taattgttgc cgggaagcta gagtaagtag ttcgccagtt aatagtttgc
     2761 gcaacgttgt tgccattgct acaggcatcg tggtgtcacg ctcgtcgttt ggtatggctt
     2821 cattcagctc cggttcccaa cgatcaaggc gagttacatg atcccccatg ttgtgcaaaa
     2881 aagcggttag ctccttcggt cctccgatcg ttgtcagaag taagttggcc gcagtgttat
     2941 cactcatggt tatggcagca ctgcataatt ctcttactgt catgccatcc gtaagatgct
     3001 tttctgtgac tggtgagtac tcaaccaagt cattctgaga atagtgtatg cggcgaccga
     3061 gttgctcttg cccggcgtca atacgggata ataccgcgcc acatagcaga actttaaaag
     3121 tgctcatcat tggaaaacgt tcttcggggc gaaaactctc aaggatctta ccgctgttga
     3181 gatccagttc gatgtaaccc actcgtgcac ccaactgatc ttcagcatct tttactttca
     3241 ccagcgtttc tgggtgagca aaaacaggaa ggcaaaatgc cgcaaaaaag ggaataaggg
     3301 cgacacggaa atgttgaata ctcatactct tcctttttca atattattga agcatttatc
     3361 agggttattg tctcatgagc ggatacatat ttgaatgtat ttagaaaaat aaacaaatag
     3421 gggttccgcg cacatttccc cgaaaagtgc cacctgtcat gaccaaaatc ccttaacgtg
     3481 agttttcgtt ccactgagcg tcagaccccg tagaaaagat caaaggatct tcttgagatc
     3541 ctttttttct gcgcgtaatc tgctgcttgc aaacaaaaaa accaccgcta ccagcggtgg
     3601 tttgtttgcc ggatcaagag ctaccaactc tttttccgaa ggtaactggc ttcagcagag
     3661 cgcagatacc aaatactgtt cttctagtgt agccgtagtt aggccaccac ttcaagaact
     3721 ctgtagcacc gcctacatac ctcgctctgc taatcctgtt accagtggct gctgccagtg
     3781 gcgataagtc gtgtcttacc gggttggact caagacgata gttaccggat aaggcgcagc
     3841 ggtcgggctg aacggggggt tcgtgcacac agcccagctt ggagcgaacg acctacaccg
     3901 aactga
//
