[The description below was written by a language model from this plasmid's Addgene catalogue record and the feature table of its GenBank file.]
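Description:
pWS082 is a 3,906 bp sgRNA entry vector for CRISPR/Cas9 work in Saccharomyces cerevisiae, catalogued as a yeast expression, CRISPR and "yeast gap repair" plasmid. It is propagated in E. coli on a high-copy ColE1/pUC-type origin and selected with ampicillin through the bla (AmpR) gene and its own promoter. No yeast origin of replication, centromere or auxotrophic marker is annotated. This fits an entry plasmid that serves as a source of the sgRNA cassette rather than being maintained in yeast itself, although the record does not say this directly.

The annotated payload is a bacterial superfolder GFP cassette, made up of a strong ribosome binding site, the sfGFP coding sequence, and the rrnB T1 and T7Te terminators. It lies immediately upstream of the Streptococcus pyogenes Cas9 guide RNA scaffold. This layout is typical of a dropout design: the GFP cassette would be replaced by a target-specific spacer, so that correctly cloned colonies lose fluorescence and the spacer ends up fused to the scaffold. The record does not list the cloning sites involved. The feature table also does not annotate the yeast promoter or terminator driving sgRNA transcription, or the bacterial promoter for GFP, and several hundred bases on either side of the annotated cassette carry no annotation.

The "gap repair" designation suggests that the completed sgRNA cassette is delivered into yeast together with a linearised Cas9-containing vector and assembled there by homologous recombination. The details of that procedure are left to the depositor's external usage guidelines and are not described in the record.
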