Addgene plasmid #90516: pWS082
Purpose: sgRNA entry vector
Depositing lab: Tom Ellis. Depositing organization: Imperial College London.
Backbone
  Vector backbone: N/A
  Backbone size w/o insert (bp): 1753
  Total vector size (bp): 3906
  Vector type: Yeast Expression, CRISPR ; Yeast gap repair
Growth in bacteria
  Bacterial resistance: Ampicillin, 100 μg/mL
  Growth temperature: 37°C
  Growth strain: NEB Stable
  Copy number: High Copy
Gene/Insert
  Gene/Insert name: Yeast sgRNA expression vector
  Species: S. cerevisiae (budding yeast)
Terms and licenses: Academic/Nonprofit Terms; Industry Terms: Not Available to Industry
Depositor comments: Refer to https://benchling.com/pub/ellis-crispr-tools for guidelines on how to use
How to cite: pWS082 was a gift from Tom Ellis (Addgene plasmid # 90516 ; http://n2t.net/addgene:90516 ; RRID:Addgene_90516)
